Addgene plasmid #218704: pCDB179-PES-H1
Purpose: Encodes codon optimized PES-H1 enzyme for bacterial expression
Depositing lab: Gregg Beckham. Depositing organization: National Laboratory of the Rockies (NLR). Publication: Enabling high-throughput enzyme discovery and engineering with a low-cost, robot-assisted pipeline. Norton-Baker B, Denton MCR, Murphy NP, Fram B, Lim S, Erickson E, Gauthier NP, Beckham GT. Sci Rep. 2024 Jun 24;14(1):14449. doi: 10.1038/s41598-024-64938-0. PubMed 38914665.
Backbone
  Vector backbone: pCDB179
  Vector type: Bacterial Expression
Growth in bacteria
  Bacterial resistance: Kanamycin, 50 μg/mL
  Growth temperature: 37°C
  Growth strain: DH5alpha
  Copy number: High Copy
Gene/Insert
  Gene/Insert name: PES-H1
  Species: Synthetic
  Tag / fusion protein: 10xHis (N terminal on backbone)
  Cloning method: Gene Synthesis
Terms and licenses: Academic/Nonprofit Terms; Industry Terms: Not Available to Industry
How to cite: pCDB179-PES-H1 was a gift from Gregg Beckham (Addgene plasmid # 218704 ; http://n2t.net/addgene:218704 ; RRID:Addgene_218704)
