[The description below was written by a language model from this plasmid's Addgene catalogue record and pLannotate feature annotations shown in this document.]
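Description:
pCDB179-PES-H1 is a bacterial expression plasmid of about 6.3 kb that carries a synthetic, codon-optimized gene for the enzyme PES-H1 in the pCDB179 backbone. The backbone has the layout of a pET-type vector. It replicates from a ColE1/pMB1-family origin and retains the pBR322 bom region and the rop gene. The catalogue lists it as high copy even though Rop normally moderates copy number. Selection is by kanamycin through an aph(3')-Ia cassette. An f1 origin is also present, along with short remnants of the tetracycline resistance gene that are not functional markers.

Expression is driven by a T7 promoter followed by a lac operator and the strong T7 gene 10 ribosome binding site, and transcription ends at a T7 terminator. The plasmid-borne lacI gene, under its own promoter, supplies the repressor. Transcription is therefore held off until IPTG or lactose is added, and it requires a host that provides T7 RNA polymerase. The open reading frame begins with a polyhistidine tag, which the catalogue records as 10xHis and the annotation software detects as 9xHis. Next comes yeast SMT3 (SUMO), and the PES-H1 coding region follows directly. The SUMO domain commonly improves solubility and can be removed with a SUMO-specific protease, although the record does not describe this use.

The automated annotation matches the insert to a cutinase-type polyester hydrolase able to degrade polyethylene terephthalate, which is a similarity match rather than a stated function for PES-H1. The short "SET1" hit just before the terminator is probably only a fragmentary match. The plasmid is associated with work on a low-cost, robot-assisted pipeline for high-throughput enzyme discovery and engineering. In that setting it supports His-tag affinity purification of recombinant PES-H1.
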