Features (pLannotate 1.2.2; 20 found; start..end, strand, type, name):
     18..67      +  CDS            SET1 (fragment): solubility-enhancement tag derived from T7 phage gene 10B
     75..122     +  terminator     T7 terminator: transcription terminator for bacteriophage T7 RNA polymerase
    159..587     +  rep_origin     f1 ori (sequence partly withheld): f1 bacteriophage origin of replication; arrow indicates direction of (+) strand synthesis
    640..697     +  promoter       AmpR promoter (fragment): bla
    706..1521    -  CDS            KanR: aminoglycoside phosphotransferase; aph(3')-Ia; confers resistance to kanamycin in bacteria or G418 (Geneticin®) in eukaryotes
   1643..2231    +  rep_origin     ori: high-copy-number ColE1/pMB1/pBR322/pUC origin of replication
   2417..2556    -  misc_feature   bom: basis of mobility region from pBR322
   2658..2849    -  CDS            rop: Rop protein, which maintains plasmids at low copy number; rop
   2866..3246    +  CDS            YPB1_ECOLX: Protein predicted: Swiss-Prot protein existence level 4. From Escherichia coli.
   3318..3609    -  CDS            TcR (fragment): tetracycline efflux protein; tet; confers resistance to tetracycline
   3624..3645    -  protein_bind   CAP binding site: CAP binding activates transcription in the presence of cAMP. E. coli catabolite activator protein
   3658..4740    -  CDS            lacI: lac repressor; lacI; The lac repressor binds to the lac operator to inhibit transcription in E. coli. This inhibition can be relieved by adding lactose or isopropyl-β-D-thiogalactopyranoside (IPTG).
   4741..4818    -  promoter       lacI promoter: lacI
   4826..5105    -  CDS            TcR (fragment): tetracycline efflux protein; tet; confers resistance to tetracycline
   5131..5149    +  promoter       T7 promoter: promoter for bacteriophage T7 RNA polymerase
   5154..5170    +  protein_bind   lac operator: The lac repressor binds to the lac operator to inhibit transcription in E. coli. This inhibition can be relieved by adding lactose or isopropyl-β-D-thiogalactopyranoside (IPTG). lac repressor encoded by lacI
   5189..5211    +  RBS            RBS: efficient ribosome binding site from bacteriophage T7 gene 10 (Olins and Rangwala, 1989)
   5225..5251    +  CDS            9xHis: 9xHis affinity tag
   5261..5557    +  CDS            SMT3: SMT3_YEAST - Experimental evidence at protein level: Swiss-Prot protein existence level 1. Not known; suppressor of MIF2 mutations. From Saccharomyces cerevisiae (strain ATCC 204508 / S288c) (Baker's yeast).
   5555..6316    +  CDS            PETH_UNKP (fragment): Experimental evidence at protein level: Swiss-Prot protein existence level 1. Cutinase that degrades cutin fibers prepared from tomato peels and hydrolyzes various fatty acid monoesters with acyl chain lengths of 2 to 18, with a preference for short-chain substrates (C4 substrate at most). Cannot hydrolyze olive oil (PubMed:22194294). Is also able to degrade polyethylene terephthalate (PET), the most abundant polyester plastic in the world (PubMed:22194294, PubMed:32269349). Can also depolymerize poly(epsilon-caprolactone) (PCL), a synthetic aliphatic biodegradable polyester (PubMed:22194294).
>Addgene plasmid #218704 | pCDB179-PES-H1 | addgene full sequence | sequence record 434105 | Addgene NGS Result
TAATGATCGAGGATCCGGCTGCTAACAAAGCCCGAAAGGAAGCTGAGTTGGCTGCTGCCACCGCTGAGCA
ATAACTAGCATAACCCCTTGGGGCCTCTAAACGGGTCTTGAGGGGTTTTTTGCTGAAAGGAGGAACTATA
TCCGGATTGGCGAATGGG
[124 nt withheld, positions 159-282]
C
[91 nt withheld, positions 284-374]
A
[49 nt withheld, positions 376-424]
CCTTTGACGTTGGAGTCCACGTTCTTT
[37 nt withheld, positions 452-488]
ACCCTATCTCGGTCTATTCTTTTGATTTATAAGGGATTTTGCCGATTTCGGCCTATTGGTTAAAAAATGA
GCTGATTTAACAAAAATTTAACGCGAATTTTAACAAAATATTAACGCTTACAATTTAGGTGGCACTTTTC
GGGGAAATGTGCGCGGAACCCCTATTTGTTTATTTTTCTAAATACATTCAAATATGTATCCGCTCATGAA
TTAATTCTTAGAAAAACTCATCGAGCATCAAATGAAACTGCAATTTATTCATATCAGGATTATCAATACC
ATATTTTTGAAAAAGCCGTTTCTGTAATGAAGGAGAAAACTCACCGAGGCAGTTCCATAGGATGGCAAGA
TCCTGGTATCGGTCTGCGATTCCGACTCGTCCAACATCAATACAACCTATTAATTTCCCCTCGTCAAAAA
TAAGGTTATCAAGTGAGAAATCACCATGAGTGACGACTGAATCCGGTGAGAATGGCAAAAGTTTATGCAT
TTCTTTCCAGACTTGTTCAACAGGCCAGCCATTACGCTCGTCATCAAAATCACTCGCATCAACCAAACCG
TTATTCATTCGTGATTGCGCCTGAGCGAGACGAAATACGCGATCGCTGTTAAAAGGACAATTACAAACAG
GAATCGAATGCAACCGGCGCAGGAACACTGCCAGCGCATCAACAATATTTTCACCTGAATCAGGATATTC
TTCTAATACCTGGAATGCTGTTTTCCCGGGGATCGCAGTGGTGAGTAACCATGCATCATCAGGAGTACGG
ATAAAATGCTTGATGGTCGGAAGAGGCATAAATTCCGTCAGCCAGTTTAGTCTGACCATCTCATCTGTAA
CATCATTGGCAACGCTACCTTTGCCATGTTTCAGAAACAACTCTGGCGCATCGGGCTTCCCATACAATCG
ATAGATTGTCGCACCTGATTGCCCGACATTATCGCGAGCCCATTTATACCCATATAAATCAGCATCCATG
TTGGAATTTAATCGCGGCCTAGAGCAAGACGTTTCCCGTTGAATATGGCTCATAACACCCCTTGTATTAC
TGTTTATGTAAGCAGACAGTTTTATTGTTCATGACCAAAATCCCTTAACGTGAGTTTTCGTTCCACTGAG
CGTCAGACCCCGTAGAAAAGATCAAAGGATCTTCTTGAGATCCTTTTTTTCTGCGCGTAATCTGCTGCTT
GCAAACAAAAAAACCACCGCTACCAGCGGTGGTTTGTTTGCCGGATCAAGAGCTACCAACTCTTTTTCCG
AAGGTAACTGGCTTCAGCAGAGCGCAGATACCAAATACTGTCCTTCTAGTGTAGCCGTAGTTAGGCCACC
ACTTCAAGAACTCTGTAGCACCGCCTACATACCTCGCTCTGCTAATCCTGTTACCAGTGGCTGCTGCCAG
TGGCGATAAGTCGTGTCTTACCGGGTTGGACTCAAGACGATAGTTACCGGATAAGGCGCAGCGGTCGGGC
TGAACGGGGGGTTCGTGCACACAGCCCAGCTTGGAGCGAACGACCTACACCGAACTGAGATACCTACAGC
GTGAGCTATGAGAAAGCGCCACGCTTCCCGAAGGGAGAAAGGCGGACAGGTATCCGGTAAGCGGCAGGGT
CGGAACAGGAGAGCGCACGAGGGAGCTTCCAGGGGGAAACGCCTGGTATCTTTATAGTCCTGTCGGGTTT
CGCCACCTCTGACTTGAGCGTCGATTTTTGTGATGCTCGTCAGGGGGGCGGAGCCTATGGAAAAACGCCA
GCAACGCGGCCTTTTTACGGTTCCTGGCCTTTTGCTGGCCTTTTGCTCACATGTTCTTTCCTGCGTTATC
CCCTGATTCTGTGGATAACCGTATTACCGCCTTTGAGTGAGCTGATACCGCTCGCCGCAGCCGAACGACC
GAGCGCAGCGAGTCAGTGAGCGAGGAAGCGGAAGAGCGCCTGATGCGGTATTTTCTCCTTACGCATCTGT
GCGGTATTTCACACCGCAATGGTGCACTCTCAGTACAATCTGCTCTGATGCCGCATAGTTAAGCCAGTAT
ACACTCCGCTATCGCTACGTGACTGGGTCATGGCTGCGCCCCGACACCCGCCAACACCCGCTGACGCGCC
CTGACGGGCTTGTCTGCTCCCGGCATCCGCTTACAGACAAGCTGTGACCGTCTCCGGGAGCTGCATGTGT
CAGAGGTTTTCACCGTCATCACCGAAACGCGCGAGGCAGCTGCGGTAAAGCTCATCAGCGTGGTCGTGAA
GCGATTCACAGATGTCTGCCTGTTCATCCGCGTCCAGCTCGTTGAGTTTCTCCAGAAGCGTTAATGTCTG
GCTTCTGATAAAGCGGGCCATGTTAAGGGCGGTTTTTTCCTGTTTGGTCACTGATGCCTCCGTGTAAGGG
GGATTTCTGTTCATGGGGGTAATGATACCGATGAAACGAGAGAGGATGCTCACGATACGGGTTACTGATG
ATGAACATGCCCGGTTACTGGAACGTTGTGAGGGTAAACAACTGGCGGTATGGATGCGGCGGGACCAGAG
AAAAATCACTCAGGGTCAATGCCAGCGCTTCGTTAATACAGATGTAGGTGTTCCACAGGGTAGCCAGCAG
CATCCTGCGATGCAGATCCGGAACATAATGGTGCAGGGCGCTGACTTCCGCGTTTCCAGACTTTACGAAA
CACGGAAACCGAAGACCATTCATGTTGTTGCTCAGGTCGCAGACGTTTTGCAGCAGCAGTCGCTTCACGT
TCGCTCGCGTATCGGTGATTCATTCTGCTAACCAGTAAGGCAACCCCGCCAGCCTAGCCGGGTCCTCAAC
GACAGGAGCACGATCATGCGCACCCGTGGGGCCGCCATGCCGGCGATAATGGCCTGCTTCTCGCCGAAAC
GTTTGGTGGCGGGACCAGTGACGAAGGCTTGAGCGAGGGCGTGCAAGATTCCGAATACCGCAAGCGACAG
GCCGATCATCGTCGCGCTCCAGCGAAAGCGGTCCTCGCCGAAAATGACCCAGAGCGCTGCCGGCACCTGT
CCTACGAGTTGCATGATAAAGAAGACAGTCATAAGTGCGGCGACGATAGTCATGCCCCGCGCCCACCGGA
AGGAGCTGACTGGGTTGAAGGCTCTCAAGGGCATCGGTCGAGATCCCGGTGCCTAATGAGTGAGCTAACT
TACATTAATTGCGTTGCGCTCACTGCCCGCTTTCCAGTCGGGAAACCTGTCGTGCCAGCTGCATTAATGA
ATCGGCCAACGCGCGGGGAGAGGCGGTTTGCGTATTGGGCGCCAGGGTGGTTTTTCTTTTCACCAGTGAG
ACGGGCAACAGCTGATTGCCCTTCACCGCCTGGCCCTGAGAGAGTTGCAGCAAGCGGTCCACGCTGGTTT
GCCCCAGCAGGCGAAAATCCTGTTTGATGGTGGTTAACGGCGGGATATAACATGAGCTGTCTTCGGTATC
GTCGTATCCCACTACCGAGATGTCCGCACCAACGCGCAGCCCGGACTCGGTAATGGCGCGCATTGCGCCC
AGCGCCATCTGATCGTTGGCAACCAGCATCGCAGTGGGAACGATGCCCTCATTCAGCATTTGCATGGTTT
GTTGAAAACCGGACATGGCACTCCAGTCGCCTTCCCGTTCCGCTATCGGCTGAATTTGATTGCGAGTGAG
ATATTTATGCCAGCCAGCCAGACGCAGACGCGCCGAGACAGAACTTAATGGGCCCGCTAACAGCGCGATT
TGCTGGTGACCCAATGCGACCAGATGCTCCACGCCCAGTCGCGTACCGTCTTCATGGGAGAAAATAATAC
TGTTGATGGGTGTCTGGTCAGAGACATCAAGAAATAACGCCGGAACATTAGTGCAGGCAGCTTCCACAGC
AATGGCATCCTGGTCATCCAGCGGATAGTTAATGATCAGCCCACTGACGCGTTGCGCGAGAAGATTGTGC
ACCGCCGCTTTACAGGCTTCGACGCCGCTTCGTTCTACCATCGACACCACCACGCTGGCACCCAGTTGAT
CGGCGCGAGATTTAATCGCCGCGACAATTTGCGACGGCGCGTGCAGGGCCAGACTGGAGGTGGCAACGCC
AATCAGCAACGACTGTTTGCCCGCCAGTTGTTGTGCCACGCGGTTGGGAATGTAATTCAGCTCCGCCATC
GCCGCTTCCACTTTTTCCCGCGTTTTCGCAGAAACGTGGCTGGCCTGGTTCACCACGCGGGAAACGGTCT
GATAAGAGACACCGGCATACTCTGCGACATCGTATAACGTTACTGGTTTCACATTCACCACCCTGAATTG
ACTCTCTTCCGGGCGCTATCATGCCATACCGCGAAAGGTTTTGCGCCATTCGATGGTGTCCGGGATCTCG
ACGCTCTCCCTTATGCGACTCCTGCATTAGGAAGCAGCCCAGTAGTAGGTTGAGGCCGTTGAGCACCGCC
GCCGCAAGGAATGGTGCATGCAAGGAGATGGCGCCCAACAGTCCCCCGGCCACGGGGCCTGCCACCATAC
CCACGCCGAAACAAGCGCTCATGAGCCCGAAGTGGCGAGCCCGATCTTCCCCATCGGTGATGTCGGCGAT
ATAGGCGCCAGCAACCGCACCTGTGGCGCCGGTGATGCCGGCCACGATGCGTCCGGCGTAGAGGATCGAG
ATCGATCTCGATCCCGCGAAATTAATACGACTCACTATAGGGAAATTGTGAGCGGATAACAATTCCCCTC
TAGAAATAATTTTGTTTAACTTTAAGAAGGAGATATACATATGGGTCACCACCACCACCACCACCACCAC
CACCACGGTAGCCTGCAAGATTCGGAAGTCAACCAAGAAGCAAAGCCGGAAGTCAAGCCGGAAGTGAAAC
CGGAAACCCATATTAACCTGAAAGTTAGTGACGGCAGCTCTGAAATTTTCTTTAAGATCAAAAAGACCAC
GCCGCTGCGTCGCCTGATGGAAGCGTTTGCCAAACGTCAGGGCAAGGAAATGGATAGCCTGCGTTTCCTG
TATGACGGTATTCGCATCCAGGCAGATCAAGCGCCGGAAGACCTGGACATGGAAGACAACGACATCATTG
AAGCCCACCGTGAACAGATTGGCGGCGCGAATCCGTATGAGCGTGGCCCGGACCCGACCGAGAGCAGCAT
TGAAGCGGTTCGTGGCCCGTTTGCGGTTGCGCAGACCACCGTTAGCCGTCTGCAGGCGGATGGCTTCGGT
GGTGGCACCATCTACTATCCGACCGACACCAGCCAAGGCACCTTCGGTGCGGTGGCGATTAGCCCGGGCT
TTACCGCGGGTCAGGAGAGCATTGCGTGGCTGGGTCCGCGTATTGCGAGCCAAGGTTTTGTGGTTATCAC
CATTGATACCATCACCCGTCTGGATCAGCCGGACAGCCGTGGCCGTCAGCTGCAAGCGGCGCTGGATCAC
CTGCGTACCAACAGCGTGGTTCGTAACCGTATTGACCCGAACCGTATGGCGGTTATGGGTCACAGCATGG
GCGGTGGTGGTGCGCTGAGCGCTGCGGCGAACAACACCAGCCTGGAAGCGGCGATCCCGCTGCAGGGTTG
GCACACCCGTAAGAACTGGAGCAGCGTGCGTACCCCGACCCTGGTGGTTGGTGCGCAACTGGATACCATT
GCGCCGGTTAGCAGCCACAGCGAGGCGTTCTACAACAGCCTGCCGAGCGATCTGGACAAAGCGTATATGG
AACTGCGTGGTGCGAGCCACCTGGTGAGCAACACCCCGGACACCACCACCGCGAAGTACAGCATCGCGTG
GCTGAAACGTTTTGTTGACGATGACCTGCGTTATGAGCAATTTCTGTGCCCGGCGCCGGACGACTTTGCG
ATTAGCGAATACCGTAGCACCTGCCCGTTC
